>Addgene plasmid #31882 | psiCHECK-2-TGFBR2-wt_3'UTR | addgene partial sequence | sequence record 36998 | psiCHECK2-F 5'-GTCCGCAACTACAACGCCTACCTT-3'
CNNNNNNNGCTAGAGTCATCGAGTCCGACCCTGGGTTCTTTTCCACGCTATTGTCGAGGGAGCTAAGAAG
TTCCCTAACACCGAGTTCGTGAAGGTGAAGGGCCTCCACTTCAGCCAGGAGGACGCTCCAGATGAAATGG
GTAAGTACATCAAGAGCTTCGTGGAGCGCGTGCTGAAGAACGAGCAGTAATTCTAGGCGATCGCTCGAGC
AGGCTGGGCCATGTCCAAAGAGGCTGCCCCTCTCACCAAAGAACAGAGGCAGCAGGAAGCTGCCCCTGAA
CTGATGCTTCCTGGAAAACCAAGGGGGTCACTCCCCTCCCTGTAAGCTGTGGGGATAAGCAGAAACAACA
GCAGCAGGGAGTGGGTGACATAGAGCATTCTATGCCTTTGACATTGTCATAGGATAAGCTGTGTTAGCAC
TTCCTCAGGAAATGAGATTGATTTTTACAATAGCCAATAACATTTGCACTTTATTAATGCCTGTATATAA
ATATGAATAGCTATGTTTTATATATATATATATATATCTATATATGTCTATAGCTCTATATATATAGCCA
TACCTTGAAAAGAGACAAGGAAAAACATCAAATATTCCCAGGAAATTGGTTTTATTGGAGAACTCCAGAA
CCAAGCAGAGAAGGAAGGGACCCATGACAGCATTAGCATTTGACAATCACACATGCAGTGGTTCTCTGAC
TGTAAAACAGTGAACTTTGCATGAGGAAAGAGGCTCCATGTCTCACAGCCAGCTATGACCACATTGCACT
TGCTTTTGCAAAATAATCATTCCCTGCCTAGCACTTCTCTTCTGGCCATGGAACTAAGTACAGTGGCACT
GTTTGAGGACCAGTGTTCCCGGGGTTCCTGTGTGCCCTTATTTCTCCTGGACTTTTCATTTAAGCTCCAA
GCCCCAAATC
