[The description below was written by a language model from this plasmid's Addgene catalogue record.]
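Description:
psiCHECK-2-TGFBR2-wt_3'UTR is a mammalian dual-luciferase reporter plasmid built on the 6273 bp psiCHECK-2 backbone. It carries the wild-type 3' untranslated region of human TGFBR2, the gene encoding the type II TGF-beta receptor. The plasmid is propagated in E. coli as a high-copy plasmid under ampicillin selection. The UTR fragment was inserted by restriction cloning between XhoI and NotI sites, both of which are retained. This places it downstream of the luciferase coding sequence on the backbone, which is why the record lists luciferase as an N-terminal "fusion". The UTR is part of the reporter transcript rather than a translated fusion partner, and expression is driven by the SV40 promoter.

In the standard psiCHECK-2 design, the cloning site lies just 3' of the Renilla luciferase open reading frame, and a separate firefly luciferase cassette on the same plasmid serves as an internal normalisation control. The record itself does not itemise these features. Any element in the inserted UTR that destabilises the mRNA or represses its translation lowers the Renilla signal relative to firefly, so post-transcriptional regulation can be measured as a ratio after transient transfection.

The associated publication concerns targets of miR-302 and miR-372 that promote reprogramming of human fibroblasts to induced pluripotent stem cells. This indicates the construct is used to test whether these microRNAs act directly on the TGFBR2 3'UTR. The "wt" label suggests comparison with a version mutated at the microRNA sites, though no such partner is described here. The insert length and the exact UTR boundaries are not stated.
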