Addgene plasmid #31882: psiCHECK-2-TGFBR2-wt_3'UTR
Depositing lab: Robert Blelloch. Depositing organization: University of California, San Francisco (UCSF). Publication: Multiple targets of miR-302 and miR-372 promote reprogramming of human fibroblasts to induced pluripotent stem cells. Subramanyam D, Lamouille S, Judson RL, Liu JY, Bucay N, Derynck R, Blelloch R. Nat Biotechnol. 2011 May;29(5):443-8. Epub 2011 Apr 13. 10.1038/nbt.1862 PubMed 21490602.
Backbone
  Vector backbone: psiCHECK-2
  Backbone size w/o insert (bp): 6273
  Vector type: Mammalian Expression, Luciferase
Growth in bacteria
  Bacterial resistance: Ampicillin, 100 μg/mL
  Growth temperature: 37°C
  Growth strain: DH5alpha
  Copy number: High Copy
Gene/Insert
  Gene/Insert name: TGFBR2 wild-type 3'UTR
  Species: H. sapiens (human)
  Entrez Gene: TGFBR2 (a.k.a. AAT3, FAA3, LDS1B, LDS2, LDS2B, MFS2, RIIC, TAAD2, TBR-ii, TBRII, TGFR-2, TGFbeta-RII, tbetaR-II)
  Promoter: SV40
  Tag / fusion protein: Luciferase (N terminal on backbone)
  Cloning method: Restriction Enzyme; 5′ cloning site XhoI (not destroyed); 3′ cloning site NotI (not destroyed)
  Sequencing primers: 5′ psiCHECK2-F
Terms and licenses: Academic/Nonprofit Terms; Industry Terms: Not Available to Industry
How to cite: psiCHECK-2-TGFBR2-wt_3'UTR was a gift from Robert Blelloch (Addgene plasmid # 31882 ; http://n2t.net/addgene:31882 ; RRID:Addgene_31882)
